Addgene plasmid #178668: A1-LCD-2K
Purpose: Bacterial expression of N-terminally 6His tagged A1-LCD with two Lys residues removed (LCD: low-complexity domain, aa 186-320)
Depositing lab: Tanja Mittag. Depositing organization: St. Jude Children's Research Hospital. Publication: Deciphering how naturally occurring sequence features impact the phase behaviours of disordered prion-like domains. Bremer A, Farag M, Borcherds WM, Peran I, Martin EW, Pappu RV, Mittag T. Nat Chem. 2022 Feb;14(2):196-207. doi: 10.1038/s41557-021-00840-w. Epub 2021 Dec 20. PubMed 34931046.
Backbone
  Vector backbone: pDEST17
  Vector type: Bacterial Expression
Growth in bacteria
  Bacterial resistance: Ampicillin, 100 μg/mL
  Growth temperature: 37°C
  Growth strain: DH5alpha
  Copy number: Low Copy
Gene/Insert
  Gene/Insert name: A1-LCD-2K
  Species: H. sapiens (human)
  Mutation: two Lys residues removed
  Entrez Gene: HNRNPA1 (a.k.a. ALS19, ALS20, HNRPA1, HNRPA1L3, IBMPFD3, MPD3, UP 1, hnRNP A1, hnRNP-A1)
  Tag / fusion protein: 6xHis (N terminal on insert)
  Cloning method: Gateway Cloning
Terms and licenses: Academic/Nonprofit Terms; Industry Terms: Not Available to Industry
How to cite: A1-LCD-2K was a gift from Tanja Mittag (Addgene plasmid # 178668 ; http://n2t.net/addgene:178668 ; RRID:Addgene_178668)
