[The description below was written by a language model from this plasmid's Addgene catalogue record and pLannotate feature annotations shown in this document.]
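Description:
A1-LCD-2K is a bacterial expression plasmid built on the Gateway destination vector pDEST17. It produces a variant of the low-complexity domain (LCD, residues 186–320) of human hnRNP A1 (HNRNPA1) from which two lysine residues have been removed. The sequenced plasmid is about 5.1 kb. It carries a pBR322-type backbone with a ColE1/pMB1 origin, the bom mobility region and the rop gene, which keeps copy number low, in line with the catalogue's low-copy designation. Selection is by ampicillin through the bla (AmpR) gene and its own promoter. The tetracycline resistance sequences annotated in the backbone are only fragments and are not listed as a usable marker.

The expression cassette runs from a T7 promoter and the phage T7 gene 10 ribosome binding site to a T7 terminator, so expression requires a host that supplies T7 RNA polymerase. The reading frame begins with an N-terminal histidine tag, recorded as 6xHis and picked up by the annotation software as a partial 8xHis match. This is followed by the attB1 site left by Gateway recombination, a sequence annotated as a partial TEV protease recognition site, and the HNRNPA1 fragment, which ends just before attB2. The TEV site would presumably allow the tag to be removed after affinity purification, although the record does not state this. The software matched the insert to the bovine orthologue, but the catalogue gives the species as human. The short "SET1" hit downstream of attB2 is probably residual vector sequence rather than a functional tag.

The associated publication examines how sequence features of disordered prion-like domains shape their phase behaviour. The construct therefore likely serves to make recombinant protein for testing the contribution of lysine residues.
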