Features (pLannotate 1.2.2; 18 found; start..end, strand, type, name):
    252..276     -  protein_bind   attB2: mutant version of attB; recombination site for the Gateway® BP reaction BP Clonase™
    286..335     +  CDS            SET1 (fragment): solubility-enhancement tag derived from T7 phage gene 10B
    343..390     +  terminator     T7 terminator: transcription terminator for bacteriophage T7 RNA polymerase
    416..708     -  CDS            TcR (fragment): tetracycline efflux protein; tet; confers resistance to tetracycline
    756..784     -  promoter       tet promoter: E. coli promoter for tetracycline efflux protein gene
    897..1001    +  promoter       AmpR promoter: bla
   1002..1862    +  CDS            AmpR: β-lactamase; bla; confers resistance to ampicillin, carbenicillin, and related antibiotics
   2033..2621    +  rep_origin     ori: high-copy-number ColE1/pMB1/pBR322/pUC origin of replication
   2807..2946    -  misc_feature   bom: basis of mobility region from pBR322
   3048..3239    -  CDS            rop: Rop protein, which maintains plasmids at low copy number; rop
   3256..3636    +  CDS            YPB1_ECOLX: Protein predicted: Swiss-Prot protein existence level 4. From Escherichia coli.
   3878..4782    -  CDS            TcR (fragment): tetracycline efflux protein; tet; confers resistance to tetracycline
   4804..4822    +  promoter       T7 promoter: promoter for bacteriophage T7 RNA polymerase
   4854..4876    +  RBS            RBS: efficient ribosome binding site from bacteriophage T7 gene 10 (Olins and Rangwala, 1989)
   4894..4914    +  CDS            8xHis (fragment): 8xHis affinity tag
   4923..4947    +  protein_bind   attB1: mutant version of attB; recombination site for the Gateway® BP reaction BP Clonase™
   4953..4969    +  CDS            TEV site (fragment): tobacco etch virus (TEV) protease recognition and cleavage site
   4974..247     +  CDS            HNRNPA1 (fragment) (across the origin): ROA1_BOVIN - Also known as HNRPA1. Experimental evidence at protein level: Swiss-Prot protein existence level 1. Involved in the packaging of pre-mRNA into hnRNP particles, transport of poly(A) mRNA from the nucleus to the cytoplasm and may modulate splice site selection. May bind to specific miRNA hairpins. Binds to the IRES and thereby inhibits the translation of the apoptosis protease activating factor APAF1. From Bos taurus (Bovine).
>Addgene plasmid #178668 | A1-LCD-2K | addgene full sequence | sequence record 356411 | Addgene NGS Result
CGGTAGTGGTGATGGTTATAATGGCTTTGGTAATGATGGTAGCAACTTTGGAGGTGGTGGTAGCTATAAT
GATTTCGGCAATTATAACAACCAGAGCAGCAATTTTGGTCCGATGGGTGGCGGAAACTTTGGTGGTCGTT
CAAGCGGTCCGTATGGTGGTGGCGGTCAGTATTTTGCAGGTCCGCGTAATCAAGGTGGCTATGGTGGTTC
TAGCAGCAGCAGCTCATATGGTAGTGGTCGTCGTTTTTAAGACCCAGCTTTCTTGTACAAAGTGGTTGAT
TCGAGGCTGCTAACAAAGCCCGAAAGGAAGCTGAGTTGGCTGCTGCCACCGCTGAGCAATAACTAGCATA
ACCCCTTGGGGCCTCTAAACGGGTCTTGAGGGGTTTTTTGCTGAAAGGAGGAACTATATCCGGATATCCA
CAGGACGGGTGTGGTCGCCATGATCGCGTAGTCGATAGTGGCTCCAAGTAGCGAAGCGAGCAGGACTGGG
CGGCGGCCAAAGCGGTCGGACAGTGCTCCGAGAACGGGTGCGCATAGAAATTGCATCAACGCATATAGCG
CTAGCAGCACGCCATAGTGACTGGCGATGCTGTCGGAATGGACGATATCCCGCAAGAGGCCCGGCAGTAC
CGGCATAACCAAGCCTATGCCTACAGCATCCAGGGTGACGGTGCCGAGGATGACGATGAGCGCATTGTTA
GATTTCATACACGGTGCCTGACTGCGTTAGCAATTTAACTGTGATAAACTACCGCATTAAAGCTTATCGA
TGATAAGCTGTCAAACATGAGAATTCTTGAAGACGAAAGGGCCTCGTGATACGCCTATTTTTATAGGTTA
ATGTCATGATAATAATGGTTTCTTAGACGTCAGGTGGCACTTTTCGGGGAAATGTGCGCGGAACCCCTAT
TTGTTTATTTTTCTAAATACATTCAAATATGTATCCGCTCATGAGACAATAACCCTGATAAATGCTTCAA
TAATATTGAAAAAGGAAGAGTATGAGTATTCAACATTTCCGTGTCGCCCTTATTCCCTTTTTTGCGGCAT
TTTGCCTTCCTGTTTTTGCTCACCCAGAAACGCTGGTGAAAGTAAAAGATGCTGAAGATCAGTTGGGTGC
ACGAGTGGGTTACATCGAACTGGATCTCAACAGCGGTAAGATCCTTGAGAGTTTTCGCCCCGAAGAACGT
TTTCCAATGATGAGCACTTTTAAAGTTCTGCTATGTGGCGCGGTATTATCCCGTGTTGACGCCGGGCAAG
AGCAACTCGGTCGCCGCATACACTATTCTCAGAATGACTTGGTTGAGTACTCACCAGTCACAGAAAAGCA
TCTTACGGATGGCATGACAGTAAGAGAATTATGCAGTGCTGCCATAACCATGAGTGATAACACTGCGGCC
AACTTACTTCTGACAACGATCGGAGGACCGAAGGAGCTAACCGCTTTTTTGCACAACATGGGGGATCATG
TAACTCGCCTTGATCGTTGGGAACCGGAGCTGAATGAAGCCATACCAAACGACGAGCGTGACACCACGAT
GCCTGCAGCAATGGCAACAACGTTGCGCAAACTATTAACTGGCGAACTACTTACTCTAGCTTCCCGGCAA
CAATTAATAGACTGGATGGAGGCGGATAAAGTTGCAGGACCACTTCTGCGCTCGGCCCTTCCGGCTGGCT
GGTTTATTGCTGATAAATCTGGAGCCGGTGAGCGTGGGTCTCGCGGTATCATTGCAGCACTGGGGCCAGA
TGGTAAGCCCTCCCGTATCGTAGTTATCTACACGACGGGGAGTCAGGCAACTATGGATGAACGAAATAGA
CAGATCGCTGAGATAGGTGCCTCACTGATTAAGCATTGGTAACTGTCAGACCAAGTTTACTCATATATAC
TTTAGATTGATTTAAAACTTCATTTTTAATTTAAAAGGATCTAGGTGAAGATCCTTTTTGATAATCTCAT
GACCAAAATCCCTTAACGTGAGTTTTCGTTCCACTGAGCGTCAGACCCCGTAGAAAAGATCAAAGGATCT
TCTTGAGATCCTTTTTTTCTGCGCGTAATCTGCTGCTTGCAAACAAAAAAACCACCGCTACCAGCGGTGG
TTTGTTTGCCGGATCAAGAGCTACCAACTCTTTTTCCGAAGGTAACTGGCTTCAGCAGAGCGCAGATACC
AAATACTGTCCTTCTAGTGTAGCCGTAGTTAGGCCACCACTTCAAGAACTCTGTAGCACCGCCTACATAC
CTCGCTCTGCTAATCCTGTTACCAGTGGCTGCTGCCAGTGGCGATAAGTCGTGTCTTACCGGGTTGGACT
CAAGACGATAGTTACCGGATAAGGCGCAGCGGTCGGGCTGAACGGGGGGTTCGTGCACACAGCCCAGCTT
GGAGCGAACGACCTACACCGAACTGAGATACCTACAGCGTGAGCTATGAGAAAGCGCCACGCTTCCCGAA
GGGAGAAAGGCGGACAGGTATCCGGTAAGCGGCAGGGTCGGAACAGGAGAGCGCACGAGGGAGCTTCCAG
GGGGAAACGCCTGGTATCTTTATAGTCCTGTCGGGTTTCGCCACCTCTGACTTGAGCGTCGATTTTTGTG
ATGCTCGTCAGGGGGGCGGAGCCTATGGAAAAACGCCAGCAACGCGGCCTTTTTACGGTTCCTGGCCTTT
TGCTGGCCTTTTGCTCACATGTTCTTTCCTGCGTTATCCCCTGATTCTGTGGATAACCGTATTACCGCCT
TTGAGTGAGCTGATACCGCTCGCCGCAGCCGAACGACCGAGCGCAGCGAGTCAGTGAGCGAGGAAGCGGA
AGAGCGCCTGATGCGGTATTTTCTCCTTACGCATCTGTGCGGTATTTCACACCGCAATGGTGCACTCTCA
GTACAATCTGCTCTGATGCCGCATAGTTAAGCCAGTATACACTCCGCTATCGCTACGTGACTGGGTCATG
GCTGCGCCCCGACACCCGCCAACACCCGCTGACGCGCCCTGACGGGCTTGTCTGCTCCCGGCATCCGCTT
ACAGACAAGCTGTGACCGTCTCCGGGAGCTGCATGTGTCAGAGGTTTTCACCGTCATCACCGAAACGCGC
GAGGCAGCTGCGGTAAAGCTCATCAGCGTGGTCGTGAAGCGATTCACAGATGTCTGCCTGTTCATCCGCG
TCCAGCTCGTTGAGTTTCTCCAGAAGCGTTAATGTCTGGCTTCTGATAAAGCGGGCCATGTTAAGGGCGG
TTTTTTCCTGTTTGGTCACTGATGCCTCCGTGTAAGGGGGATTTCTGTTCATGGGGGTAATGATACCGAT
GAAACGAGAGAGGATGCTCACGATACGGGTTACTGATGATGAACATGCCCGGTTACTGGAACGTTGTGAG
GGTAAACAACTGGCGGTATGGATGCGGCGGGACCAGAGAAAAATCACTCAGGGTCAATGCCAGCGCTTCG
TTAATACAGATGTAGGTGTTCCACAGGGTAGCCAGCAGCATCCTGCGATGCAGATCCGGAACATAATGGT
GCAGGGCGCTGACTTCCGCGTTTCCAGACTTTACGAAACACGGAAACCGAAGACCATTCATGTTGTTGCT
CAGGTCGCAGACGTTTTGCAGCAGCAGTCGCTTCACGTTCGCTCGCGTATCGGTGATTCATTCTGCTAAC
CAGTAAGGCAACCCCGCCAGCCTAGCCGGGTCCTCAACGACAGGAGCACGATCATGCGCACCCGTGGCCA
GGACCCAACGCTGCCCGAGATGCGCCGCGTGCGGCTGCTGGAGATGGCGGACGCGATGGATATGTTCTGC
CAAGGGTTGGTTTGCGCATTCACAGTTCTCCGCAAGAATTGATTGGCTCCAATTCTTGGAGTGGTGAATC
CGTTAGCGAGGTGCCGCCGGCTTCCATTCAGGTCGAGGTGGCCCGGCTCCATGCACCGCGACGCAACGCG
GGGAGGCAGACAAGGTATAGGGCGGCGCCTACAATCCATGCCAACCCGTTCCATGTGCTCGCCGAGGCGG
CATAAATCGCCGTGACGATCAGCGGTCCAATGATCGAAGTTAGGCTGGTAAGAGCCGCGAGCGATCCTTG
AAGCTGTCCCTGATGGTCGTCATCTACCTGCCTGGACAGCATGGCCTGCAACGCGGGCATCCCGATGCCG
CCGGAAGCGAGAAGAATCATAATGGGGAAGGCCATCCAGCCTCGCGTCGCGAACGCCAGCAAGACGTAGC
CCAGCGCGTCGGCCGCCATGCCGGCGATAATGGCCTGCTTCTCGCCGAAACGTTTGGTGGCGGGACCAGT
GACGAAGGCTTGAGCGAGGGCGTGCAAGATTCCGAATACCGCAAGCGACAGGCCGATCATCGTCGCGCTC
CAGCGAAAGCGGTCCTCGCCGAAAATGACCCAGAGCGCTGCCGGCACCTGTCCTACGAGTTGCATGATAA
AGAAGACAGTCATAAGTGCGGCGACGATAGTCATGCCCCGCGCCCACCGGAAGGAGCTGACTGGGTTGAA
GGCTCTCAAGGGCATCGGTCGATCGACGCTCTCCCTTATGCGACTCCTGCATTAGGAAGCAGCCCAGTAG
TAGGTTGAGGCCGTTGAGCACCGCCGCCGCAAGGAATGGTGCATGCAAGGAGATGGCGCCCAACAGTCCC
CCGGCCACGGGGCCTGCCACCATACCCACGCCGAAACAAGCGCTCATGAGCCCGAAGTGGCGAGCCCGAT
CTTCCCCATCGGTGATGTCGGCGATATAGGCGCCAGCAACCGCACCTGTGGCGCCGGTGATGCCGGCCAC
GATGCGTCCGGCGTAGAGGATCGAGATCTCGATCCCGCGAAATTAATACGACTCACTATAGGGAGACCAC
AACGGTTTCCCTCTAGAAATAATTTTGTTTAACTTTAAGAAGGAGATATACATATGTCGTACTACCATCA
CCATCACCATCACCTCGAATCAACAAGTTTGTACAAAAAAGCAGGCTTCGAGAACCTGTATTTTCAGGGT
AGCATGGCAAGCGCAAGCAGCAGCCAGCGTGGTCGTAGCGGTAGCGGTAATTTTGGTGGTGGTCGCGGTG
GTGGTTTTGGTGGCAATGATAATTTTGGCCGTGGTGGTAATTTTAGCGGTCGTGGTGGCTTTGGCGGTAG
CCGTGGCGGTGGCGGTTATGG
